Addgene plasmid #198608: pBad-HaloGFP-161-162
Purpose: Green fluorescent Ca2+ ion indicator for bacterial expression.
Depositing lab: Robert Campbell. Depositing organization: The University of Tokyo. Publication: Chemigenetic indicators based on synthetic chelators and green fluorescent protein. Zhu W, Takeuchi S, Imai S, Terada T, Ueda T, Nasu Y, Terai T, Campbell RE. Nat Chem Biol. 2023 Jan;19(1):38-44. doi: 10.1038/s41589-022-01134-z. Epub 2022 Sep 22. PubMed 36138142.
Backbone
  Vector backbone: PBad
  Backbone manufacturer: Invitrogen
  Backbone size w/o insert (bp): 4000
  Vector type: Bacterial Expression
Growth in bacteria
  Bacterial resistance: Ampicillin, 100 μg/mL
  Growth temperature: 37°C
  Growth strain: DH5alpha
  Copy number: High Copy
Gene/Insert
  Gene/Insert name: HaloGFP-161-162
  Species: Synthetic
  Insert size (bp): 1620
  Promoter: araBAD promoter
  Cloning method: Gibson Cloning
  Sequencing primers: 5′ pBAD forward; 3′ pBAD Reverse
Terms and licenses: Academic/Nonprofit Terms; Industry Terms: Not Available to Industry
How to cite: pBad-HaloGFP-161-162 was a gift from Robert Campbell (Addgene plasmid # 198608 ; http://n2t.net/addgene:198608 ; RRID:Addgene_198608)
