[The description below was written by a language model from this plasmid's Addgene catalogue record and pLannotate feature annotations shown in this document.]
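Description:
pBad-HaloGFP-161-162 is a bacterial expression plasmid built on the Invitrogen pBAD backbone, with a total sequenced length of about 5.7 kb. It is maintained in E. coli through a high-copy ColE1/pMB1-type origin and selected with ampicillin via the β-lactamase gene (AmpR) under its own promoter. The backbone also retains the pBR322 bom region and a small remnant of rop. Expression of the insert is driven by the araBAD promoter, with the divergently transcribed araC regulator carried on the same plasmid, so that transcription is induced by L-arabinose and otherwise kept low. The rrnB T1 and T2 terminators lie downstream of the coding region.

The roughly 1.6 kb synthetic insert encodes a chimeric protein in which a green fluorescent protein (annotated as a circularly permuted EGFP-type sequence) is inserted within HaloTag. The feature table shows this as two HaloTag fragments flanking the GFP coding sequence, and the name suggests the insertion lies between HaloTag residues 161 and 162, although the record does not state this explicitly. Upstream in the same reading frame are the standard pBAD leader elements: a short stretch matched to a His-tag-containing composite tag, the T7 gene 10 leader and the Xpress epitope with its enterokinase site, which aid translation, detection and purification. HaloTag covalently binds chloroalkane ligands, and the associated work describes chemigenetic indicators that combine synthetic chelators with GFP. The construct is listed as a green fluorescent Ca2+ indicator for bacterial expression, and the protein scaffold is presumably paired with a chelator-bearing ligand, which the record does not specify.
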