Features (pLannotate 1.2.2; 16 found; start..end, strand, type, name):
     27..311     +  promoter       araBAD promoter: araBAD; promoter of the L-arabinose operon of E. coli; the araC regulatory gene is transcribed in the opposite direction (Guzman et al., 1995)
    357..377     +  CDS            capTEV™ (fragment): composite tag for in vivo biotinylation, TEV protease cleavage, and 6xHis tagging
    378..410     +  CDS            T7 tag (gene 10 leader): leader peptide from bacteriophage T7 gene 10 promotes efficient translation in E. coli
    414..437     +  CDS            Xpress™ tag: Xpress™ epitope tag, including an enterokinase recognition and cleavage site
    453..932     +  CDS            HaloTag® (fragment): modified bacterial dehalogenase that forms covalent bonds with chloroalkane derivatives
    936..1661    +  CDS            cEGFP: cEGFP is a basic (constitutively fluorescent) green fluorescent protein published in 2008, derived from Aequorea victoria.
   1667..2072    +  CDS            HaloTag® (fragment): modified bacterial dehalogenase that forms covalent bonds with chloroalkane derivatives
   2165..2280    +  ncRNA          5S rRNA: Accession: RF00001 - 5S ribosomal RNA
   2284..2370    +  terminator     rrnB T1 terminator: Escherichia coli rrnB; transcription terminator T1 from the E. coli rrnB gene
   2462..2489    +  terminator     rrnB T2 terminator: transcription terminator T2 from the E. coli rrnB gene
   2508..2599    +  promoter       AmpR promoter: bla
   2600..3460    +  CDS            AmpR: β-lactamase; bla; confers resistance to ampicillin, carbenicillin, and related antibiotics
   3631..4219    +  rep_origin     ori: high-copy-number ColE1/pMB1/pBR322/pUC origin of replication
   4405..4545    -  misc_feature   bom: basis of mobility region from pBR322
   4647..4687    -  CDS            rop (fragment): Rop protein, which maintains plasmids at low copy number; rop
   4809..5687    -  CDS            araC: L-arabinose regulatory protein; araC
>Addgene plasmid #198608 | pBad-HaloGFP-161-162 | addgene full sequence | sequence record 389847 | Addgene NGS Result
ACTTTTCATACTCCCGCCATTCAGAGAAGAAACCAATTGTCCATATTGCATCAGACATTGCCGTCACTGC
GTCTTTTACTGGCTCTTCTCGCTAACCAAACCGGTAACCCCGCTTATTAAAAGCATTCTGTAACAAAGCG
GGACCAAAGCCATGACAAAAACGCGTAACAAAAGTGTCTATAATCACGGCAGAAAAGTCCACATTGATTA
TTTGCACGGCGTCACACTTTGCTATGCCATAGCATTTTTATCCATAAGATTAGCGGATCCTACCTGACGC
TTTTTATCGCAACTCTCTACTGTTTCTCCATACCCGTTTTTTGGGCTAACAGGAGGAATTAACCATGGGG
GGTTCTCATCATCATCATCATCATGGTATGGCTAGCATGACTGGTGGACAGCAAATGGGTCGGGATCTGT
ACGACGATGACGATAAGGATCCGAGCTCGAGAATGGCAGAAATCGGTACTGGCTTTCCATTCGACCCCCA
TTATGTGGAAGTCCTGGGCGAGCGCATGCACTACGTCGATGTTGGTCCGCGCGATGGCACCCCTGTGCTG
TTCCTGCACGGTAACCCGACCTCCTCCTACGTGTGGCGCAACATCATCCCGCATGTTGCACCGACCCATC
GCTGCATTGCTCCAGACCTGATCGGTATGGGCAAATCCGACAAACCAGACCTGGGTTATTTCTTCGACGA
CCACGTCCGCTTCATGGATGCCTTCATCGAAGCCCTGGGTCTGGAAGAGGTCGTCCTGGTCATTCACGAC
TGGGGCTCCGCTCTGGGTTTCCACTGGGCCAAGCGCAATCCAGAGCGCGTCAAAGGTATTGCATTTATGG
AGTTCATCCGCCCTATCCCGACCTGGGACGAATGGCCAGAATTTGCCCGCGAGACCTTCCAGGCCTTCCG
CACCACCGACGTCGGCCGCAAGGGTGAAAACGTCTATATCAAGGCCGACAAGCAGAAGAACGGCATCAAG
GCGAACTTCAAGATCCGCCACAACATCGAGGACGGCGGCGTGCAGCTCGCCTACCACTACCAGCAGAACA
CCCCCATCGGCGACGGCCCCGTGCTGCTGCCCGACAACCACTACCTGAGCGTCCAGTCCAAACTTTCGAA
AGACCCCAACGAGAAGCGCGATCACATGGTCCTGCTGGAGTTCGTGACCGCCGCCGGGATCACTCTCGGC
ATGGACGAGCTGTACAAGGGCGGTACCGGAGGGAGCATGGTGAGCAAGGGCGAGGAGCTGTTCACCGGGG
TGGTGCCCATCCTGGTCGAGCTGGACGGCGACGTAAACGGCCACAAGTTCAGCGTGTCCGGCGAGGGTGA
GGGCGATGCCACCTACGGCAAGCTGACCCTGAAGTTCATCTGCACCACCGGCAAGCTGCCCGTGCCCTGG
CCCACCCTCGTGACCACCCTGACCTACGGCGTGCAGTGCTTCAGCCGCTACCCCGACCACATGAAGCAGC
ACGACTTCTTCAAGTCCGCCATGCCCGAAGGCTACATCCAGGAGCGCACCATCTTCTTCAAGGACGACGG
CAACTACAAGACCCGCGCCGAGGTGAAGTTCGAGGGCGACACCCTGGTGAACCGCATCGAGCTGAAGGGC
ATCGACTTCAAGGAGGACGGCAACATCCTGGGGCATAAGCTGGAGTACAACCTTGGCATCGATCAGAACG
TTTTTATCGAGGGTACGCTGCCGATGGGTGTCGTCCGCCCGCTGACTGAAGTCGAGATGGACCATTACCG
CGAGCCGTTCCTGAATCCTGTTGACCGCGAGCCACTGTGGCGCTTCCCAAACGAGCTGCCAATCGCCGGT
GAGCCAGCGAACATCGTCGCGCTGGTCGAAGAATACATGGACTGGCTGCACCAGTCCCCTGTCCCGAAGC
TGCTGTTCTGGGGCACCCCAGGCGTTCTGATCCCACCGGCCGAAGCCGCTCGCCTGGCCAAAAGCCTGCC
TAACTGCAAGGCTGTGGACATCGGCCCGGGTCTGAATCTGCTGCAAGAAGACAACCCGGACCTGATCGGC
AGCGAGATCGCGCGCTGGCTGTCGACGCTCGAGATTTCCGGCTGAAAGCTTGGCTGTTTTGGCGGATGAG
AGAAGATTTTCAGCCTGATACAGATTAAATCAGAACGCAGAAGCGGTCTGATAAAACAGAATTTGCCTGG
CGGCAGTAGCGCGGTGGTCCCACCTGACCCCATGCCGAACTCAGAAGTGAAACGCCGTAGCGCCGATGGT
AGTGTGGGGTCTCCCCATGCGAGAGTAGGGAACTGCCAGGCATCAAATAAAACGAAAGGCTCAGTCGAAA
GACTGGGCCTTTCGTTTTATCTGTTGTTTGTCGGTGAACGCTCTCCTGAGTAGGACAAATCCGCCGGGAG
CGGATTTGAACGTTGCGAAGCAACGGCCCGGAGGGTGGCGGGCAGGACGCCCGCCATAAACTGCCAGGCA
TCAAATTAAGCAGAAGGCCATCCTGACGGATGGCCTTTTTGCGTTTCTACAAACTCTTTTGTTTATTTTT
CTAAATACATTCAAATATGTATCCGCTCATGAGACAATAACCCTGATAAATGCTTCAATAATATTGAAAA
AGGAAGAGTATGAGTATTCAACATTTCCGTGTCGCCCTTATTCCCTTTTTTGCGGCATTTTGCCTTCCTG
TTTTTGCTCACCCAGAAACGCTGGTGAAAGTAAAAGATGCTGAAGATCAGTTGGGTGCACGAGTGGGTTA
CATCGAACTGGATCTCAACAGCGGTAAGATCCTTGAGAGTTTTCGCCCCGAAGAACGTTTTCCAATGATG
AGCACTTTTAAAGTTCTGCTATGTGGCGCGGTATTATCCCGTGTTGACGCCGGGCAAGAGCAACTCGGTC
GCCGCATACACTATTCTCAGAATGACTTGGTTGAGTACTCACCAGTCACAGAAAAGCATCTTACGGATGG
CATGACAGTAAGAGAATTATGCAGTGCTGCCATAACCATGAGTGATAACACTGCGGCCAACTTACTTCTG
ACAACGATCGGAGGACCGAAGGAGCTAACCGCTTTTTTGCACAACATGGGGGATCATGTAACTCGCCTTG
ATCGTTGGGAACCGGAGCTGAATGAAGCCATACCAAACGACGAGCGTGACACCACGATGCCTGTAGCAAT
GGCAACAACGTTGCGCAAACTATTAACTGGCGAACTACTTACTCTAGCTTCCCGGCAACAATTAATAGAC
TGGATGGAGGCGGATAAAGTTGCAGGACCACTTCTGCGCTCGGCCCTTCCGGCTGGCTGGTTTATTGCTG
ATAAATCTGGAGCCGGTGAGCGTGGGTCTCGCGGTATCATTGCAGCACTGGGGCCAGATGGTAAGCCCTC
CCGTATCGTAGTTATCTACACGACGGGGAGTCAGGCAACTATGGATGAACGAAATAGACAGATCGCTGAG
ATAGGTGCCTCACTGATTAAGCATTGGTAACTGTCAGACCAAGTTTACTCATATATACTTTAGATTGATT
TAAAACTTCATTTTTAATTTAAAAGGATCTAGGTGAAGATCCTTTTTGATAATCTCATGACCAAAATCCC
TTAACGTGAGTTTTCGTTCCACTGAGCGTCAGACCCCGTAGAAAAGATCAAAGGATCTTCTTGAGATCCT
TTTTTTCTGCGCGTAATCTGCTGCTTGCAAACAAAACAACCACCGCTACCAGCGGTGGTTTGTTTGCCGG
ATCAAGAGCTACCAACTCTTTTTCCGAAGGTAACTGGCTTCAGCAGAGCGCAGATACCAAATACTGTCCT
TCTAGTGTAGCCGTAGTTAGGCCACCACTTCAAGAACTCTGTAGCACCGCCTACATACCTCGCTCTGCTA
ATCCTGTTACCAGTGGCTGCTGCCAGTGGCGATAAGTCGTGTCTTACCGGGTTGGACTCAAGACGATAGT
TACCGGATAAGGCGCAGCGGTCGGGCTGAACGGGGGGTTCGTGCACACAGCCCAGCTTGGAGCGAACGAC
CTACACCGAACTGAGATACCTACAGCGTGAGCTATGAGAAAGCGCCACGCTTCCCGAAGGGAGAAAGGCG
GACAGGTATCCGGTAAGCGGCAGGGTCGGAACAGGAGAGCGCACGAGGGAGCTTCCAGGGGGAAACGCCT
GGTATCTTTATAGTCCTGTCGGGTTTCGCCACCTCTGACTTGAGCGTCGATTTTTGTGATGCTCGTCAGG
GGGGCGGAGCCTATGGAAAAACGCCAGCAACGCGGCCTTTTTACGGTTCCTGGCCTTTTGCTGGCCTTTT
GCTCACATGTTCTTTCCTGCGTTATCCCCTGATTCTGTGGATAACCGTATTACCGCCTTTGAGTGAGCTG
ATACCGCTCGCCGCAGCCGAACGACCGAGCGCAGCGAGTCAGTGAGCGAGGAAGCGGAAGAGCGCCTGAT
GCGGTATTTTCTCCTTACGCATCTGTGCGGTATTTCACACCGCATATGGTGCACTCTCAGTACAATCTGC
TCTGATGCCGCATAGTTAAGCCAGTATACACTCCGCTATCGCTACGTGACTGGGTCATGGCTGCGCCCCG
ACACCCGCCAACACCCGCTGACGCGCCCTGACGGGCTTGTCTGCTCCCGGCATCCGCTTACAGACAAGCT
GTGACCGTCTCCGGGAGCTGCATGTGTCAGAGGTTTTCACCGTCATCACCGAAACGCGCGAGGCAGCAGA
TCAATTCGCGCGCGAAGGCGAAGCGGCATGCATAATGTGCCTGTCAAATGGACGAAGCAGGGATTCTGCA
AACCCTATGCTACTCCGTCAAGCCGTCAATTGTCTGATTCGTTACCAATTATGACAACTTGACGGCTACA
TCATTCACTTTTTCTTCACAACCGGCACGGAACTCGCTCGGGCTGGCCCCGGTGCATTTTTTAAATACCC
GCGAGAAATAGAGTTGATCGTCAAAACCAACATTGCGACCGACGGTGGCGATAGGCATCCGGGTGGTGCT
CAAAAGCAGCTTCGCCTGGCTGATACGTTGGTCCTCGCGCCAGCTTAAGACGCTAATCCCTAACTGCTGG
CGGAAAAGATGTGACAGACGCGACGGCGACAAGCAAACATGCTGTGCGACGCTGGCGATATCAAAATTGC
TGTCTGCCAGGTGATCGCTGATGTACTGACAAGCCTCGCGTACCCGATTATCCATCGGTGGATGGAGCGA
CTCGTTAATCGCTTCCATGCGCCGCAGTAACAATTGCTCAAGCAGATTTATCGCCAGCAGCTCCGAATAG
CGCCCTTCCCCTTGCCCGGCGTTAATGATTTGCCCAAACAGGTCGCTGAAATGCGGCTGGTGCGCTTCAT
CCGGGCGAAAGAACCCCGTATTGGCAAATATTGACGGCCAGTTAAGCCATTCATGCCAGTAGGCGCGCGG
ACGAAAGTAAACCCACTGGTGATACCATTCGCGAGCCTCCGGATGACGACCGTAGTGATGAATCTCTCCT
GGCGGGAACAGCAAAATATCACCCGGTCGGCAAACAAATTCTCGTCCCTGATTTTTCACCACCCCCTGAC
CGCGAATGGTGAGATTGAGAATATAACCTTTCATTCCCAGCGGTCGGTCGATAAAAAAATCGAGATAACC
GTTGGCCTCAATCGGCGTTAAACCCGCCACCAGATGGGCATTAAACGAGTATCCCGGCAGCAGGGGATCA
TTTTGCGCTTCAGCCAT
